Addgene plasmid #191897: pET28 acid.3
Purpose: Encodes a GFP design, acid.3
Depositing lab: Sarel Fleishman. Depositing organization: Weizmann Institute of Science. Publication: Designed active-site library reveals thousands of functional GFP variants. Weinstein JY, Marti-Gomez C, Lipsh-Sokolik R, Hoch SY, Liebermann D, Nevo R, Weissman H, Petrovich-Kopitman E, Margulies D, Ivankov D, McCandlish DM, Fleishman SJ. Nat Commun. 2023 May 20;14(1):2890. doi: 10.1038/s41467-023-38099-z. PubMed 37210560.
Backbone
  Vector backbone: pET28
  Backbone size w/o insert (bp): 5209
  Vector type: Bacterial Expression
Growth in bacteria
  Bacterial resistance: Kanamycin, 50 μg/mL
  Growth temperature: 37°C
  Growth strain: DH5alpha
  Copy number: High Copy
Gene/Insert
  Gene/Insert name: acid.3
  Species: Aequorea victoria
  Insert size (bp): 747
  Mutation: T65S Q69L S72A T108V Y145M V224I
  Promoter: T7
  Tag / fusion protein: His Tag (N terminal on insert)
  Cloning method: Restriction Enzyme; 5′ cloning site BsaI (destroyed during cloning); 3′ cloning site BsaI (destroyed during cloning)
  Sequencing primers: 5′ TAATACGACTCACTATAGGG; 3′ gctagttattgctcagcgg
Terms and licenses: Academic/Nonprofit Terms; Industry Terms: Not Available to Industry
Depositor comments: Design created by the htFuncLib algorithm
How to cite: pET28 acid.3 was a gift from Sarel Fleishman (Addgene plasmid # 191897 ; http://n2t.net/addgene:191897 ; RRID:Addgene_191897)
