[The description below was written by a language model from this plasmid's Addgene catalogue record and pLannotate feature annotations shown in this document.]
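Description:
pET28 acid.3 is a bacterial expression plasmid built on the pET28 backbone that encodes acid.3, a computationally designed variant of Aequorea victoria green fluorescent protein. The design was generated with the htFuncLib algorithm as part of a study of an active-site library of GFP variants, and it carries the substitutions T65S, Q69L, S72A, T108V, Y145M and V224I. The roughly 750 bp insert was introduced by BsaI-based cloning that destroyed both sites. It is fused at its N terminus to a His tag, which allows metal-affinity purification. The automated annotation labels the open reading frame as a related Aequorea-derived green fluorescent protein and marks short flanking matches as fragments of other tags. These are best-hit similarity calls, not separate elements recorded by the depositor.

Expression follows the standard pET arrangement. A T7 promoter is followed immediately by a lac operator and the T7 gene 10 ribosome binding site, and a T7 terminator lies downstream of the coding sequence. The plasmid also carries lacI under its own promoter, so transcription is repressed until it is induced with IPTG in a host that supplies T7 RNA polymerase. The plasmid is selected with kanamycin through the aph(3')-Ia gene and replicates from a ColE1/pBR322-type origin, with the bom and rop regions also present. The catalogue lists it as high copy, although rop normally moderates copy number. An f1 origin and remnants of the tetracycline resistance gene are backbone carry-over. The construct is suited to producing and purifying the acid.3 protein in E. coli to characterise its fluorescence.
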