Features (pLannotate 1.2.2; 19 found; start..end, strand, type, name):
      1..19      +  promoter       T7 promoter: promoter for bacteriophage T7 RNA polymerase
     20..44      +  protein_bind   lac operator: The lac repressor binds to the lac operator to inhibit transcription in E. coli. This inhibition can be relieved by adding lactose or isopropyl-β-D-thiogalactopyranoside (IPTG). lac repressor encoded by lacI
     59..81      +  RBS            RBS: efficient ribosome binding site from bacteriophage T7 gene 10 (Olins and Rangwala, 1989)
    100..116     +  CDS            capTEV™ (fragment): composite tag for in vivo biotinylation, TEV protease cleavage, and 6xHis tagging
    118..831     +  CDS            BrUSLEE: BrUSLEE is a basic (constitutively fluorescent) green fluorescent protein published in 2018, derived from Aequorea victoria.
    844..893     +  CDS            SET1 (fragment): solubility-enhancement tag derived from T7 phage gene 10B
    901..948     +  terminator     T7 terminator: transcription terminator for bacteriophage T7 RNA polymerase
    985..1413    +  rep_origin     f1 ori (sequence partly withheld): f1 bacteriophage origin of replication; arrow indicates direction of (+) strand synthesis
   1466..1523    +  promoter       AmpR promoter (fragment): bla
   1532..2347    -  CDS            KanR: aminoglycoside phosphotransferase; aph(3')-Ia; confers resistance to kanamycin in bacteria or G418 (Geneticin®) in eukaryotes
   2469..3057    +  rep_origin     ori: high-copy-number ColE1/pMB1/pBR322/pUC origin of replication
   3243..3382    -  misc_feature   bom: basis of mobility region from pBR322
   3484..3675    -  CDS            rop: Rop protein, which maintains plasmids at low copy number; rop
   3692..4072    +  CDS            YPB1_ECOLX: Protein predicted: Swiss-Prot protein existence level 4. From Escherichia coli.
   4144..4435    -  CDS            TcR (fragment): tetracycline efflux protein; tet; confers resistance to tetracycline
   4450..4471    -  protein_bind   CAP binding site: CAP binding activates transcription in the presence of cAMP. E. coli catabolite activator protein
   4484..5566    -  CDS            lacI: lac repressor; lacI; The lac repressor binds to the lac operator to inhibit transcription in E. coli. This inhibition can be relieved by adding lactose or isopropyl-β-D-thiogalactopyranoside (IPTG).
   5567..5644    -  promoter       lacI promoter: lacI
   5652..5931    -  CDS            TcR (fragment): tetracycline efflux protein; tet; confers resistance to tetracycline
>Addgene plasmid #191897 | pET28 acid.3 | addgene full sequence | sequence record 378852 | Addgene NGS Result
TAATACGACTCACTATAGGGGAATTGTGAGCGGATAACAATTCCCCTCTAGAAATAATTTTGTTTAACTT
TAAGAAGGAGATATACCATGGGCAGCAGCCATCATCATCATCATCACGTTAGCAAGGGCGAGGAGCTGTT
CACCGGAGTTGTGCCGATTCTGGTAGAGCTGGATGGAGATGTTAACGGTCACAAATTTTCGGTTCGGGGC
GAAGGGGAAGGTGATGCCACCTATGGCAAACTTACCTTAAAATTTATCTGTACTACAGGGAAACTGCCAG
TTCCGTGGCCCACTCTGGTTACAACTTTATCTTATGGTGTCCTGTGTTTCGCGCGGTATCCGGATCACAT
GAAACAGCATGATTTTTTCAAATCAGCAATGCCGGAGGGGTACGTTCAAGAGCGTACTATTTTCTTCAAA
GACGACGGTTGTTACAAAGTGCGCGCTGAAGTCAAATTCGAAGGAGATACGCTGGTGAATCGGATCGAGC
TGCATGGTATAGATTTCAAGGAAGATGGAAATATCCTGGGACATAAGCTGGAGTATAATATGAACTCCCA
CAATGTGTATATTATGCCTGACAAACAGAACAATGGTATCAAAGTCAATTTCAAGACACGCCATAACATC
GAAGACGGGAGCGTTCAGTTAGCTGATCATTATCAACAGAACACTCCCATTGGGGATGGACCAGTGTTGC
TTCCGGATTATCATTATCTGCACACTTGGAGTGAACTGTCAAAAGACCCGAATGAAAAGCGTGATCACAT
GGTACTGTTAGAATTTATAGAAGCAGCAGGCATCACTCTCGGCATGGACGAGCTGTATAAGTAATGAGAT
CCGGCTGCTAACAAAGCCCGAAAGGAAGCTGAGTTGGCTGCTGCCACCGCTGAGCAATAACTAGCATAAC
CCCTTGGGGCCTCTAAACGGGTCTTGAGGGGTTTTTTGCTGAAAGGAGGAACTATATCCGGATTGGCGAA
TGGG
[124 nt withheld, positions 985-1108]
C
[91 nt withheld, positions 1110-1200]
A
[49 nt withheld, positions 1202-1250]
CCTTTGACGTTGGAGTCCACGTTCTTT
[37 nt withheld, positions 1278-1314]
ACCCTATCTCGGTCTATTCTTTTGATTTATAAGGGATTTTGCCGATTTCGGCCTATTGGTTAAAAAATGA
GCTGATTTAACAAAAATTTAACGCGAATTTTAACAAAATATTAACGCTTACAATTTAGGTGGCACTTTTC
GGGGAAATGTGCGCGGAACCCCTATTTGTTTATTTTTCTAAATACATTCAAATATGTATCCGCTCATGAA
TTAATTCTTAGAAAAACTCATCGAGCATCAAATGAAACTGCAATTTATTCATATCAGGATTATCAATACC
ATATTTTTGAAAAAGCCGTTTCTGTAATGAAGGAGAAAACTCACCGAGGCAGTTCCATAGGATGGCAAGA
TCCTGGTATCGGTCTGCGATTCCGACTCGTCCAACATCAATACAACCTATTAATTTCCCCTCGTCAAAAA
TAAGGTTATCAAGTGAGAAATCACCATGAGTGACGACTGAATCCGGTGAGAATGGCAAAAGTTTATGCAT
TTCTTTCCAGACTTGTTCAACAGGCCAGCCATTACGCTCGTCATCAAAATCACTCGCATCAACCAAACCG
TTATTCATTCGTGATTGCGCCTGAGCGAGACGAAATACGCGATCGCTGTTAAAAGGACAATTACAAACAG
GAATCGAATGCAACCGGCGCAGGAACACTGCCAGCGCATCAACAATATTTTCACCTGAATCAGGATATTC
TTCTAATACCTGGAATGCTGTTTTCCCGGGGATCGCAGTGGTGAGTAACCATGCATCATCAGGAGTACGG
ATAAAATGCTTGATGGTCGGAAGAGGCATAAATTCCGTCAGCCAGTTTAGTCTGACCATCTCATCTGTAA
CATCATTGGCAACGCTACCTTTGCCATGTTTCAGAAACAACTCTGGCGCATCGGGCTTCCCATACAATCG
ATAGATTGTCGCACCTGATTGCCCGACATTATCGCGAGCCCATTTATACCCATATAAATCAGCATCCATG
TTGGAATTTAATCGCGGCCTAGAGCAAGACGTTTCCCGTTGAATATGGCTCATAACACCCCTTGTATTAC
TGTTTATGTAAGCAGACAGTTTTATTGTTCATGACCAAAATCCCTTAACGTGAGTTTTCGTTCCACTGAG
CGTCAGACCCCGTAGAAAAGATCAAAGGATCTTCTTGAGATCCTTTTTTTCTGCGCGTAATCTGCTGCTT
GCAAACAAAAAAACCACCGCTACCAGCGGTGGTTTGTTTGCCGGATCAAGAGCTACCAACTCTTTTTCCG
AAGGTAACTGGCTTCAGCAGAGCGCAGATACCAAATACTGTCCTTCTAGTGTAGCCGTAGTTAGGCCACC
ACTTCAAGAACTCTGTAGCACCGCCTACATACCTCGCTCTGCTAATCCTGTTACCAGTGGCTGCTGCCAG
TGGCGATAAGTCGTGTCTTACCGGGTTGGACTCAAGACGATAGTTACCGGATAAGGCGCAGCGGTCGGGC
TGAACGGGGGGTTCGTGCACACAGCCCAGCTTGGAGCGAACGACCTACACCGAACTGAGATACCTACAGC
GTGAGCTATGAGAAAGCGCCACGCTTCCCGAAGGGAGAAAGGCGGACAGGTATCCGGTAAGCGGCAGGGT
CGGAACAGGAGAGCGCACGAGGGAGCTTCCAGGGGGAAACGCCTGGTATCTTTATAGTCCTGTCGGGTTT
CGCCACCTCTGACTTGAGCGTCGATTTTTGTGATGCTCGTCAGGGGGGCGGAGCCTATGGAAAAACGCCA
GCAACGCGGCCTTTTTACGGTTCCTGGCCTTTTGCTGGCCTTTTGCTCACATGTTCTTTCCTGCGTTATC
CCCTGATTCTGTGGATAACCGTATTACCGCCTTTGAGTGAGCTGATACCGCTCGCCGCAGCCGAACGACC
GAGCGCAGCGAGTCAGTGAGCGAGGAAGCGGAAGAGCGCCTGATGCGGTATTTTCTCCTTACGCATCTGT
GCGGTATTTCACACCGCAATGGTGCACTCTCAGTACAATCTGCTCTGATGCCGCATAGTTAAGCCAGTAT
ACACTCCGCTATCGCTACGTGACTGGGTCATGGCTGCGCCCCGACACCCGCCAACACCCGCTGACGCGCC
CTGACGGGCTTGTCTGCTCCCGGCATCCGCTTACAGACAAGCTGTGACCGTCTCCGGGAGCTGCATGTGT
CAGAGGTTTTCACCGTCATCACCGAAACGCGCGAGGCAGCTGCGGTAAAGCTCATCAGCGTGGTCGTGAA
GCGATTCACAGATGTCTGCCTGTTCATCCGCGTCCAGCTCGTTGAGTTTCTCCAGAAGCGTTAATGTCTG
GCTTCTGATAAAGCGGGCCATGTTAAGGGCGGTTTTTTCCTGTTTGGTCACTGATGCCTCCGTGTAAGGG
GGATTTCTGTTCATGGGGGTAATGATACCGATGAAACGAGAGAGGATGCTCACGATACGGGTTACTGATG
ATGAACATGCCCGGTTACTGGAACGTTGTGAGGGTAAACAACTGGCGGTATGGATGCGGCGGGACCAGAG
AAAAATCACTCAGGGTCAATGCCAGCGCTTCGTTAATACAGATGTAGGTGTTCCACAGGGTAGCCAGCAG
CATCCTGCGATGCAGATCCGGAACATAATGGTGCAGGGCGCTGACTTCCGCGTTTCCAGACTTTACGAAA
CACGGAAACCGAAGACCATTCATGTTGTTGCTCAGGTCGCAGACGTTTTGCAGCAGCAGTCGCTTCACGT
TCGCTCGCGTATCGGTGATTCATTCTGCTAACCAGTAAGGCAACCCCGCCAGCCTAGCCGGGTCCTCAAC
GACAGGAGCACGATCATGCGCACCCGTGGGGCCGCCATGCCGGCGATAATGGCCTGCTTCTCGCCGAAAC
GTTTGGTGGCGGGACCAGTGACGAAGGCTTGAGCGAGGGCGTGCAAGATTCCGAATACCGCAAGCGACAG
GCCGATCATCGTCGCGCTCCAGCGAAAGCGGTCCTCGCCGAAAATGACCCAGAGCGCTGCCGGCACCTGT
CCTACGAGTTGCATGATAAAGAAGACAGTCATAAGTGCGGCGACGATAGTCATGCCCCGCGCCCACCGGA
AGGAGCTGACTGGGTTGAAGGCTCTCAAGGGCATCGGTCGAGATCCCGGTGCCTAATGAGTGAGCTAACT
TACATTAATTGCGTTGCGCTCACTGCCCGCTTTCCAGTCGGGAAACCTGTCGTGCCAGCTGCATTAATGA
ATCGGCCAACGCGCGGGGAGAGGCGGTTTGCGTATTGGGCGCCAGGGTGGTTTTTCTTTTCACCAGTGAG
ACGGGCAACAGCTGATTGCCCTTCACCGCCTGGCCCTGAGAGAGTTGCAGCAAGCGGTCCACGCTGGTTT
GCCCCAGCAGGCGAAAATCCTGTTTGATGGTGGTTAACGGCGGGATATAACATGAGCTGTCTTCGGTATC
GTCGTATCCCACTACCGAGATATCCGCACCAACGCGCAGCCCGGACTCGGTAATGGCGCGCATTGCGCCC
AGCGCCATCTGATCGTTGGCAACCAGCATCGCAGTGGGAACGATGCCCTCATTCAGCATTTGCATGGTTT
GTTGAAAACCGGACATGGCACTCCAGTCGCCTTCCCGTTCCGCTATCGGCTGAATTTGATTGCGAGTGAG
ATATTTATGCCAGCCAGCCAGACGCAGACGCGCCGAGACAGAACTTAATGGGCCCGCTAACAGCGCGATT
TGCTGGTGACCCAATGCGACCAGATGCTCCACGCCCAGTCGCGTACCGTCTTCATGGGAGAAAATAATAC
TGTTGATGGGTGTCTGGTCAGAGACATCAAGAAATAACGCCGGAACATTAGTGCAGGCAGCTTCCACAGC
AATGGCATCCTGGTCATCCAGCGGATAGTTAATGATCAGCCCACTGACGCGTTGCGCGAGAAGATTGTGC
ACCGCCGCTTTACAGGCTTCGACGCCGCTTCGTTCTACCATCGACACCACCACGCTGGCACCCAGTTGAT
CGGCGCGAGATTTAATCGCCGCGACAATTTGCGACGGCGCGTGCAGGGCCAGACTGGAGGTGGCAACGCC
AATCAGCAACGACTGTTTGCCCGCCAGTTGTTGTGCCACGCGGTTGGGAATGTAATTCAGCTCCGCCATC
GCCGCTTCCACTTTTTCCCGCGTTTTCGCAGAAACGTGGCTGGCCTGGTTCACCACGCGGGAAACGGTCT
GATAAGAGACACCGGCATACTCTGCGACATCGTATAACGTTACTGGTTTCACATTCACCACCCTGAATTG
ACTCTCTTCCGGGCGCTATCATGCCATACCGCGAAAGGTTTTGCGCCATTCGATGGTGTCCGGGATCTCG
ACGCTCTCCCTTATGCGACTCCTGCATTAGGAAGCAGCCCAGTAGTAGGTTGAGGCCGTTGAGCACCGCC
GCCGCAAGGAATGGTGCATGCAAGGAGATGGCGCCCAACAGTCCCCCGGCCACGGGGCCTGCCACCATAC
CCACGCCGAAACAAGCGCTCATGAGCCCGAAGTGGCGAGCCCGATCTTCCCCATCGGTGATGTCGGCGAT
ATAGGCGCCAGCAACCGCACCTGTGGCGCCGGTGATGCCGGCCACGATGCGTCCGGCGTAGAGGATCGAG
ATCTCGATCCCGCGAAAT
